Addgene plasmid #221979: ND4 DdCBE C2
Depositing lab: Stephen Ekker. Publication: Unconstrained Precision Mitochondrial Genome Editing with alphaDdCBEs. Castillo SR, Simone BW, Clark KJ, Devaux P, Ekker SC. Hum Gene Ther. 2024 Sep 24. doi: 10.1089/hum.2024.073. PubMed 39212664.
Backbone
  Vector backbone: pCMV
  Backbone size w/o insert (bp): 4717
  Vector type: Mammalian Expression, CRISPR
  Selectable markers: Blasticidin
Growth in bacteria
  Bacterial resistance: Ampicillin, 100 μg/mL
  Growth temperature: 30°C
  Growth strain: NEB Stable
  Copy number: High Copy
Gene/Insert
  Gene/Insert name: COX8A MTS-3xFLAG-TALE NT-T-ND4 TALE C2 repeats-TALE CTD-DddAtox 1397N-UGI-ATP5B 3'UTR
  Species: Synthetic
  Insert size (bp): 3031
  Promoter: CMV
  Tag / fusion protein: 3xFLAG (N terminal on backbone)
Terms and licenses: Academic/Nonprofit Terms; Industry Terms: Not Available to Industry
Depositor comments: 5' Cloning Site: BsmBI (Not Destroyed), 3' Cloning Site: BsmBI (Not Destroyed). Please visit https://www.biorxiv.org/content/10.1101/2024.05.13.593977v1 for bioRxiv preprint.
How to cite: ND4 DdCBE C2 was a gift from Stephen Ekker (Addgene plasmid # 221979 ; http://n2t.net/addgene:221979 ; RRID:Addgene_221979)
