[The description below was written by a language model from this plasmid's Addgene catalogue record and pLannotate feature annotations shown in this document.]
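Description:
ND4 DdCBE C2 is a pCMV-based mammalian expression plasmid encoding one arm of a TALE-guided, DddA-derived cytosine base editor (DdCBE) aimed at the mitochondrial ND4 gene. It is maintained in E. coli through a high-copy ColE1/pUC-type origin with ampicillin resistance. An f1 origin is also present. For selection in mammalian cells it carries a blasticidin S deaminase cassette driven by the SV40 early promoter, with an EM7 bacterial promoter upstream and an SV40 polyadenylation signal downstream. Short bleomycin-resistance fragments annotated after BSD look like backbone remnants rather than a functional marker.

The CMV enhancer/promoter drives a single synthetic fusion protein, and a T7 promoter lies just upstream of the coding region. The reading frame opens with the COX8A mitochondrial targeting sequence, which directs import into the mitochondrial matrix, followed by a 3xFLAG epitope for detection. Next come a TALE N-terminal domain, the ND4 "C2" repeat array that sets DNA-binding specificity, and a TALE C-terminal domain. The feature table identifies the flanking TALE regions as AvrBs3 fragments and leaves the repeat array between them unannotated. The TALE is fused to the DddAtox 1397N split half, a fragment of the double-stranded-DNA cytidine deaminase, and then to a uracil glycosylase inhibitor (UGI), which blocks uracil excision and so favours C-to-T conversion. The record also lists an ATP5B 3'UTR after the coding sequence, though it is not annotated in the table. According to the depositor, BsmBI sites flanking the insert are retained.

Because a split DddA half is inactive alone, this plasmid is presumably used with a partner construct supplying the complementary half, but the record does not name one. The associated publication concerns precision mitochondrial genome editing.
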