Features (pLannotate 1.2.2; 26 found; start..end, strand, type, name):
     28..80      -  misc_feature   bom (fragment): basis of mobility region from pBR322
    235..614     +  enhancer       CMV enhancer: human cytomegalovirus immediate early enhancer
    615..818     +  promoter       CMV promoter: human cytomegalovirus (CMV) immediate early promoter
    814..847     +  LTR            5' LTR (truncated) (fragment): truncated 5' long terminal repeat (LTR) from HIV-1
    863..881     +  promoter       T7 promoter: promoter for bacteriophage T7 RNA polymerase
    910..993     +  CDS            COX8A (fragment): COX8A_HUMAN - Also known as COX8, COX8L. Experimental evidence at protein level: Swiss-Prot protein existence level 1. Component of the cytochrome c oxidase, the last enzyme in the mitochondrial electron transport chain which drives oxidative phosphorylation. The respiratory chain contains 3 multisubunit complexes succinate dehydrogenase (complex II, CII), ubiquinol- cytochrome c oxidoreductase (cytochrome b-c1 complex, complex III, CIII) and cytochrome c oxidase (complex IV, CIV), that cooperate to transfer electrons derived from NADH and succinate to molecular oxygen, creating an electrochem
    994..1059    +  CDS            3xFLAG: three tandem FLAG® epitope tags, followed by an enterokinase cleavage site
   1072..1578    +  CDS            avrBs3 (fragment): AVRB3_XANEU - Experimental evidence at protein level: Swiss-Prot protein existence level 1. Avirulence protein. Acts as a transcription factor in C.annuum plants. In susceptible plants lacking the Bs3 resistance gene induces expression of a number of genes, including genes homologous to a family of auxin-induced genes, alpha-expansin genes, pectate lyase, anthocyanidin glucoside rhamnosyl transferase and at least one transcription factor, UPA20. Their expression leads to plant hypertrophy in mesophyll cells, probably mainly mediated by UPA20 (PubMed:17962565). In resistant plants induces the h
   3067..3186    +  CDS            avrBs3 (fragment): AVRB3_XANEU - Experimental evidence at protein level: Swiss-Prot protein existence level 1. Avirulence protein. Acts as a transcription factor in C.annuum plants. In susceptible plants lacking the Bs3 resistance gene induces expression of a number of genes, including genes homologous to a family of auxin-induced genes, alpha-expansin genes, pectate lyase, anthocyanidin glucoside rhamnosyl transferase and at least one transcription factor, UPA20. Their expression leads to plant hypertrophy in mesophyll cells, probably mainly mediated by UPA20 (PubMed:17962565). In resistant plants induces the h
   3187..3522    +  CDS            dddA (fragment): DDDA_BURC1 - Experimental evidence at protein level: Swiss-Prot protein existence level 1. Toxic component of a toxin-immunity protein module, which functions as a cellular contact-dependent growth inhibition (CDI) system. CDI modules allow bacteria to communicate with and inhibit the growth of closely related neighboring bacteria in a contact-dependent fashion. Bacteria that have this module inhibit or kill bacteria without it, giving them a growth advantage. Probably specifically inhibited by cognate immunity protein DddI (Probable). The C-terminal 163 residue fragment has double-stranded DN
   3532..3780    +  CDS            UGI: UNGI_BPPB2 - Experimental evidence at protein level: Swiss-Prot protein existence level 1. This protein binds specifically and reversibly to the host uracil-DNA glycosylase, preventing removal of uracil residues from PBS2 DNA by the host uracil-excision repair system. From Bacillus phage PBS2 (Bacteriophage PBS2).
   3938..3959    +  promoter       SV40 promoter (fragment): SV40 enhancer and early promoter
   3980..4408    +  rep_origin     f1 ori (sequence partly withheld): f1 bacteriophage origin of replication; arrow indicates direction of (+) strand synthesis
   4422..4751    +  promoter       SV40 promoter: SV40 enhancer and early promoter
   4799..4846    +  promoter       EM7 promoter: synthetic bacterial promoter&nbsp
   4865..5263    +  CDS            BSD: blasticidin S deaminase; Aspergillus terreus BSD; confers resistance to blasticidin
   5264..5291    +  CDS            BleoR (fragment): antibiotic-binding protein; Sh ble from Streptoalloteichus hindustanus; confers resistance to bleomycin, phleomycin, and Zeocin™
   5301..5426    +  CDS            ble (fragment): BLE_KLEPN - Experimental evidence at protein level: Swiss-Prot protein existence level 1. Binding protein with a strong affinity to the bleomycin family of antibiotics. Binds to CL990; an antimitotic-antibiotic compound. From Klebsiella pneumoniae.
   5421..5542    +  polyA_signal   SV40 poly(A) signal: SV40 polyadenylation signal
   5615..5631    -  protein_bind   lac operator: The lac repressor binds to the lac operator to inhibit transcription in E. coli. This inhibition can be relieved by adding lactose or isopropyl-β-D-thiogalactopyranoside (IPTG). lac repressor encoded by lacI
   5639..5669    -  promoter       lac promoter: promoter for the E. coli lac operon
   5684..5705    -  protein_bind   CAP binding site: CAP binding activates transcription in the presence of cAMP. E. coli catabolite activator protein
   5718..5810    -  CDS            lacI (fragment): lac repressor; lacI; The lac repressor binds to the lac operator to inhibit transcription in E. coli. This inhibition can be relieved by adding lactose or isopropyl-β-D-thiogalactopyranoside (IPTG).
   5993..6581    -  rep_origin     ori: high-copy-number ColE1/pMB1/pBR322/pUC origin of replication
   6752..7612    -  CDS            AmpR: β-lactamase; bla; confers resistance to ampicillin, carbenicillin, and related antibiotics
   7613..7717    -  promoter       AmpR promoter: bla
>Addgene plasmid #221979 | ND4 DdCBE C2 | addgene full sequence | sequence record 438645 | Addgene NGS Result
GACGGATCGGGAGATCTCCCGATCCCCTATGGTGCACTCTCAGTACAATCTGCTCTGATGCCGCATAGTT
AAGCCAGTATCTGCTCCCTGCTTGTGTGTTGGAGGTCGCTGAGTAGTGCGCGAGCAAAATTTAAGCTACA
ACAAGGCAAGGCTTGACCGACAATTGCATGAAGAATCTGCTTAGGGTTAGGCGTTTTGCGCTGCTTCGCG
ATGTACGGGCCAGATATACGCGTTGACATTGATTATTGACTAGTTATTAATAGTAATCAATTACGGGGTC
ATTAGTTCATAGCCCATATATGGAGTTCCGCGTTACATAACTTACGGTAAATGGCCCGCCTGGCTGACCG
CCCAACGACCCCCGCCCATTGACGTCAATAATGACGTATGTTCCCATAGTAACGCCAATAGGGACTTTCC
ATTGACGTCAATGGGTGGAGTATTTACGGTAAACTGCCCACTTGGCAGTACATCAAGTGTATCATATGCC
AAGTACGCCCCCTATTGACGTCAATGACGGTAAATGGCCCGCCTGGCATTATGCCCAGTACATGACCTTA
TGGGACTTTCCTACTTGGCAGTACATCTACGTATTAGTCATCGCTATTACCATGGTGATGCGGTTTTGGC
AGTACATCAATGGGCGTGGATAGCGGTTTGACTCACGGGGATTTCCAAGTCTCCACCCCATTGACGTCAA
TGGGAGTTTGTTTTGGCACCAAAATCAACGGGACTTTCCAAAATGTCGTAACAACTCCGCCCCATTGACG
CAAATGGGCGGTAGGCGTGTACGGTGGGAGGTCTATATAAGCAGAGCTCTCTGGCTAACTAGAGAACCCA
CTGCTTACTGGCTTATCGAAATTAATACGACTCACTATAGGGAGACCCAAGCTGGCTAGCACCATGGCCT
CCGTTCTGACCCCGCTGCTGCTGCGTGGCCTGACCGGCTCCGCTCGTCGTCTGCCAGTTCCGCGTGCGAA
AATCCATTCCCTGGACTACAAAGACCATGACGGTGATTATAAAGATCATGACATCGATTACAAGGATGAC
GATGACAAGATGGACATCGCGGATCTGCGTACCCTGGGTTACAGCCAGCAGCAGCAGGAGAAGATCAAGC
CAAAGGTGCGCAGCACCGTGGCCCAGCACCATGAAGCTCTGGTGGGTCACGGCTTCACCCACGCGCACAT
CGTGGCTCTGAGCCAGCACCCAGCCGCGCTGGGTACCGTGGCCGTGAAATATCAGGACATGATTGCTGCC
CTGCCAGAGGCTACCCATGAAGCGATTGTGGGTGTGGGCAAGCAGTGGAGCGGTGCTCGTGCGCTGGAGG
CCCTGCTGACCGTGGCCGGTGAACTGCGTGGCCCGCCGCTGCAGCTGGATACCGGCCAGCTGCTGAAAAT
CGCGAAACGTGGCGGTGTGACCGCTGTGGAAGCTGTGCATGCCTGGCGTAATGCTCTGACCGGTGCCCCC
CTGAACCTGACCCCGGACCAAGTGGTGGCTATCGCCAGCAACGGTGGCGGCAAGCAAGCGCTCGAAACGG
TGCAGCGGCTGTTGCCGGTGCTGTGCCAGGACCATGGCCTGACCCCGGACCAAGTGGTGGCTATCGCCAG
CAACAATGGCGGCAAGCAAGCGCTCGAAACGGTGCAGCGGCTGTTGCCGGTGCTGTGCCAGGACCATGGC
CTGACCCCGGACCAAGTGGTGGCTATCGCCAGCAACGGTGGCGGCAAGCAAGCGCTCGAAACGGTGCAGC
GGCTGTTGCCGGTGCTGTGCCAGGACCATGGCCTGACCCCGGACCAAGTGGTGGCTATCGCCAGCAACAT
TGGCGGCAAGCAAGCGCTCGAAACGGTGCAGCGGCTGTTGCCGGTGCTGTGCCAGGACCATGGCCTGACC
CCGGACCAAGTGGTGGCTATCGCCAGCAACATTGGCGGCAAGCAAGCGCTCGAAACGGTGCAGCGGCTGT
TGCCGGTGCTGTGCCAGGACCATGGCCTGACCCCGGACCAAGTGGTGGCTATCGCCAGCAACAATGGCGG
CAAGCAAGCGCTCGAAACGGTGCAGCGGCTGTTGCCGGTGCTGTGCCAGGACCATGGCCTGACCCCGGAC
CAAGTGGTGGCTATCGCCAGCAACGGTGGCGGCAAGCAAGCGCTCGAAACGGTGCAGCGGCTGTTGCCGG
TGCTGTGCCAGGACCATGGCCTCACACCCGATCAGGTCGTGGCTATCGCCAGCAACATTGGCGGCAAGCA
AGCGCTCGAAACGGTGCAGCGGCTGTTGCCGGTGCTGTGCCAGGACCATGGCCTGACCCCGGACCAAGTG
GTGGCTATCGCCAGCAACAATGGCGGCAAGCAAGCGCTCGAAACGGTGCAGCGGCTGTTGCCGGTGCTGT
GCCAGGACCATGGCCTGACCCCGGACCAAGTGGTGGCTATCGCCAGCAACAATGGCGGCAAGCAAGCGCT
CGAAACGGTGCAGCGGCTGTTGCCGGTGCTGTGCCAGGACCATGGCCTGACCCCGGACCAAGTGGTGGCT
ATCGCCAGCAACATTGGCGGCAAGCAAGCGCTCGAAACGGTGCAGCGGCTGTTGCCGGTGCTGTGCCAGG
ACCATGGCCTGACCCCGGACCAAGTGGTGGCTATCGCCAGCAACAATGGCGGCAAGCAAGCGCTCGAAAC
GGTGCAGCGGCTGTTGCCGGTGCTGTGCCAGGACCATGGCCTGACCCCGGACCAAGTGGTGGCTATCGCC
AGCAACATTGGCGGCAAGCAAGCGCTCGAAACGGTGCAGCGGCTGTTGCCGGTGCTGTGCCAGGACCATG
GCCTGACCCCGGACCAAGTGGTGGCTATCGCCAGCAACAATGGCGGCAAGCAAGCGCTCGAAACGGTGCA
GCGGCTGTTGCCGGTGCTGTGCCAGGACCATGGCCTGACCCCGGACCAAGTGGTGGCTATCGCCAGCAAC
GGTGGCGGCAAGCAAGCGCTCGAAACGGTGCAGCGGCTGTTGCCGGTGCTGTGCCAGGACCATGGCCTGA
CCCCGGACCAAGTGGTGGCTATCGCCAGCAACAATGGCGGCAAGCAAGCGCTCGAAAGCATTGTGGCCCA
GCTGAGCCGGCCTGATCCGGCGTTGGCCGCGTTGACCAACGATCACCTGGTGGCCCTGGCCTGCCTGGGC
GGTCGTCCGGCCCTGGATGCGGTGAAGAAAGGCCTGGGTGGATCCGGCAGCTACGCCCTGGGTCCGTATC
AGATTAGCGCCCCGCAGCTGCCAGCTTACAATGGTCAGACCGTGGGTACCTTCTACTATGTGAACGACGC
GGGCGGTCTGGAGAGCAAGGTGTTTAGCAGCGGCGGTCCAACCCCGTACCCAAACTATGCCAATGCCGGT
CATGTGGAGGGTCAGAGCGCCCTGTTCATGCGTGATAACGGCATCAGCGAGGGTCTGGTGTTCCACAACA
ACCCGGAAGGCACCTGCGGTTTTTGCGTGAACATGACCGAGACCCTGCTGCCGGAAAACGCGAAAATGAC
CGTGGTGCCGCCGGAAGGTTCTGGCGGCTCAACTAATCTGAGCGACATCATTGAGAAGGAGACTGGGAAA
CAGCTGGTCATTCAGGAGTCCATCCTGATGCTGCCTGAGGAGGTGGAGGAAGTGATCGGCAACAAGCCAG
AGTCTGACATCCTGGTGCACACCGCCTACGACGAGTCCACAGATGAGAATGTGATGCTGCTGACCTCTGA
CGCCCCCGAGTATAAGCCTTGGGCCCTGGTCATCCAGGATTCTAACGGCGAGAATAAGATCAAGATGCTG
TGATAAGGGGTCTTTGTCCTCTGTACTGTCTCTCTCCTTGCCCCTAACCCAAAAAGCTTCATTTTTCTGT
GTAGGCTGCACAAGAGCCTTGATTGAAGATATATTCTTTCTGAACAGTATTTAAGGTTTCCAATAAAATG
TACACCCCTCAGAACTTCTGAGGCGGAAAGAACCAGCTGGGGCTCTAGGGGGTATCCCC
[124 nt withheld, positions 3980-4103]
C
[91 nt withheld, positions 4105-4195]
A
[49 nt withheld, positions 4197-4245]
CCTTTGACGTTGGAGTCCACGTTCTTT
[37 nt withheld, positions 4273-4309]
ACCCTATCTCGGTCTATTCTTTTGATTTATAAGGGATTTTGCCGATTTCGGCCTATTGGTTAAAAAATGA
GCTGATTTAACAAAAATTTAACGCGAATTAATTCTGTGGAATGTGTGTCAGTTAGGGTGTGGAAAGTCCC
CAGGCTCCCCAGCAGGCAGAAGTATGCAAAGCATGCATCTCAATTAGTCAGCAACCAGGTGTGGAAAGTC
CCCAGGCTCCCCAGCAGGCAGAAGTATGCAAAGCATGCATCTCAATTAGTCAGCAACCATAGTCCCGCCC
CTAACTCCGCCCATCCCGCCCCTAACTCCGCCCAGTTCCGCCCATTCTCCGCCCCATGGCTGACTAATTT
TTTTTATTTATGCAGAGGCCGAGGCCGCCTCTGCCTCTGAGCTATTCCAGAAGTAGTGAGGAGGCTTTTT
TGGAGGCCTAGGCTTTTGCAAAAAGCTCCCGGGAGCTTGTATATCCATTTTCGGATCTGATCAGCACGTG
TTGACAATTAATCATCGGCATAGTATATCGGCATAGTATAATACGACAAGGTGAGGAACTAAACCATGGC
CAAGCCTTTGTCTCAAGAAGAATCCACCCTCATTGAAAGAGCAACGGCTACAATCAACAGCATCCCCATC
TCTGAAGACTACAGCGTCGCCAGCGCAGCTCTCTCTAGCGACGGCCGCATCTTCACTGGTGTCAATGTAT
ATCATTTTACTGGGGGACCTTGTGCAGAACTCGTGGTGCTGGGCACTGCTGCTGCTGCGGCAGCTGGCAA
CCTGACTTGTATCGTCGCGATCGGAAATGAGAACAGGGGCATCTTGAGCCCCTGCGGACGGTGCCGACAG
GTGCTTCTCGATCTGCATCCTGGGATCAAAGCCATAGTGAAGGACAGTGATGGACAGCCGACGGCAGTTG
GGATTCGTGAATTGCTGCCCTCTGGTTATGTGTGGGAGGGCTAAGCACTTCGTGGCCGAGGAGCAGGACT
GACACGTGCTACGAGATTTCGATTCCACCGCCGCCTTCTATGAAAGGTTGGGCTTCGGAATCGTTTTCCG
GGACGCCGGCTGGATGATCCTCCAGCGCGGGGATCTCATGCTGGAGTTCTTCGCCCACCCCAACTTGTTT
ATTGCAGCTTATAATGGTTACAAATAAAGCAATAGCATCACAAATTTCACAAATAAAGCATTTTTTTCAC
TGCATTCTAGTTGTGGTTTGTCCAAACTCATCAATGTATCTTATCATGTCTGTATACCGTCGACCTCTAG
CTAGAGCTTGGCGTAATCATGGTCATAGCTGTTTCCTGTGTGAAATTGTTATCCGCTCACAATTCCACAC
AACATACGAGCCGGAAGCATAAAGTGTAAAGCCTGGGGTGCCTAATGAGTGAGCTAACTCACATTAATTG
CGTTGCGCTCACTGCCCGCTTTCCAGTCGGGAAACCTGTCGTGCCAGCTGCATTAATGAATCGGCCAACG
CGCGGGGAGAGGCGGTTTGCGTATTGGGCGCTCTTCCGCTTCCTCGCTCACTGACTCGCTGCGCTCGGTC
GTTCGGCTGCGGCGAGCGGTATCAGCTCACTCAAAGGCGGTAATACGGTTATCCACAGAATCAGGGGATA
ACGCAGGAAAGAACATGTGAGCAAAAGGCCAGCAAAAGGCCAGGAACCGTAAAAAGGCCGCGTTGCTGGC
GTTTTTCCATAGGCTCCGCCCCCCTGACGAGCATCACAAAAATCGACGCTCAAGTCAGAGGTGGCGAAAC
CCGACAGGACTATAAAGATACCAGGCGTTTCCCCCTGGAAGCTCCCTCGTGCGCTCTCCTGTTCCGACCC
TGCCGCTTACCGGATACCTGTCCGCCTTTCTCCCTTCGGGAAGCGTGGCGCTTTCTCATAGCTCACGCTG
TAGGTATCTCAGTTCGGTGTAGGTCGTTCGCTCCAAGCTGGGCTGTGTGCACGAACCCCCCGTTCAGCCC
GACCGCTGCGCCTTATCCGGTAACTATCGTCTTGAGTCCAACCCGGTAAGACACGACTTATCGCCACTGG
CAGCAGCCACTGGTAACAGGATTAGCAGAGCGAGGTATGTAGGCGGTGCTACAGAGTTCTTGAAGTGGTG
GCCTAACTACGGCTACACTAGAAGAACAGTATTTGGTATCTGCGCTCTGCTGAAGCCAGTTACCTTCGGA
AAAAGAGTTGGTAGCTCTTGATCCGGCAAACAAACCACCGCTGGTAGCGGTGGTTTTTTTGTTTGCAAGC
AGCAGATTACGCGCAGAAAAAAAGGATCTCAAGAAGATCCTTTGATCTTTTCTACGGGGTCTGACGCTCA
GTGGAACGAAAACTCACGTTAAGGGATTTTGGTCATGAGATTATCAAAAAGGATCTTCACCTAGATCCTT
TTAAATTAAAAATGAAGTTTTAAATCAATCTAAAGTATATATGAGTAAACTTGGTCTGACAGTTACCAAT
GTTTAATCAGTGAGGCACCTATCTCAGCGATCTGTCTATTTCGTTCATCCATAGTTGCCTGACTCCCCGT
CGTGTAGATAACTACGATACGGGAGGGCTTACCATCTGGCCCCAGTGCTGCAATGATACCGCGAGACCCA
CGCTCACCGGCTCCAGATTTATCAGCAATAAACCAGCCAGCCGGAAGGGCCGAGCGCAGAAGTGGTCCTG
CAACTTTATCCGCCTCCATCCAGTCTATTAATTGTTGCCGGGAAGCTAGAGTAAGTAGTTCGCCAGTTAA
TAGTTTGCGCAACGTTGTTGCCATTGCTACAGGCATCGTGGTGTCACGCTCGTCGTTTGGTATGGCTTCA
TTCAGCTCCGGTTCCCAACGATCAAGGCGAGTTACATGATCCCCCATGTTGTGCAAAAAAGCGGTTAGCT
CCTTCGGTCCTCCGATCGTTGTCAGAAGTAAGTTGGCCGCAGTGTTATCACTCATGGTTATGGCAGCACT
GCATAATTCTCTTACTGTCATGCCATCCGTAAGATGCTTTTCTGTGACTGGTGAGTACTCAACCAAGTCA
TTCTGAGAATAGTGTATGCGGCGACCGAGTTGCTCTTGCCCGGCGTCAATACGGGATAATACCGCGCCAC
ATAGCAGAACTTTAAAAGTGCTCATCATTGGAAAACGTTCTTCGGGGCGAAAACTCTCAAGGATCTTACC
GCTGTTGAGATCCAGTTCGATGTAACCCACTCGTGCACCCAACTGATCTTCAGCATCTTTTACTTTCACC
AGCGTTTCTGGGTGAGCAAAAACAGGAAGGCAAAATGCCGCAAAAAAGGGAATAAGGGCGACACGGAAAT
GTTGAATACTCATACTCTTCCTTTTTCAATATTATTGAAGCATTTATCAGGGTTATTGTCTCATGAGCGG
ATACATATTTGAATGTATTTAGAAAAATAAACAAATAGGGGTTCCGCGCACATTTCCCCGAAAAGTGCCA
CCTGACGTC
