>Addgene plasmid #221979 | ND4 DdCBE C2 | depositor partial sequence | sequence record 434665 | Partial
ATGGCCTCCGTTCTGACCCCGCTGCTGCTGCGTGGCCTGACCGGCTCCGCTCGTCGTCTGCCAGTTCCGC
GTGCGAAAATCCATTCCCTGGACTACAAAGACCATGACGGTGATTATAAAGATCATGACATCGATTACAA
GGATGACGATGACAAGATGGACATCGCGGATCTGCGTACCCTGGGTTACAGCCAGCAGCAGCAGGAGAAG
ATCAAGCCAAAGGTGCGCAGCACCGTGGCCCAGCACCATGAAGCTCTGGTGGGTCACGGCTTCACCCACG
CGCACATCGTGGCTCTGAGCCAGCACCCAGCCGCGCTGGGTACCGTGGCCGTGAAATATCAGGACATGAT
TGCTGCCCTGCCAGAGGCTACCCATGAAGCGATTGTGGGTGTGGGCAAGCAGTGGAGCGGTGCTCGTGCG
CTGGAGGCCCTGCTGACCGTGGCCGGTGAACTGCGTGGCCCGCCGCTGCAGCTGGATACCGGCCAGCTGC
TGAAAATCGCGAAACGTGGCGGTGTGACCGCTGTGGAAGCTGTGCATGCCTGGCGTAATGCTCTGACCGG
TGCCCCCCTGAACCTGACCCCGGACCAAGTGGTGGCTATCGCCAGCAACGGTGGCGGCAAGCAAGCGCTC
GAAACGGTGCAGCGGCTGTTGCCGGTGCTGTGCCAGGACCATGGCCTGACCCCGGACCAAGTGGTGGCTA
TCGCCAGCAACAATGGCGGCAAGCAAGCGCTCGAAACGGTGCAGCGGCTGTTGCCGGTGCTGTGCCAGGA
CCATGGCCTGACCCCGGACCAAGTGGTGGCTATCGCCAGCAACGGTGGCGGCAAGCAAGCGCTCGAAACG
GTGCAGCGGCTGTTGCCGGTGCTGTGCCAGGACCATGGCCTGACCCCGGACCAAGTGGTGGCTATCGCCA
GCAACATTGGCGGCAAGCAAGCGCTCGAAACGGTGCAGCGGCTGTTGCCGGTGCTGTGCCAGGACCATGG
CCTGACCCCGGACCAAGTGGTGGCTATCGCCAGCAACATTGGCGGCAAGCAAGCGCTCGAAACGGTGCAG
CGGCTGTTGCCGGTGCTGTGCCAGGACCATGGCCTGACCCCGGACCAAGTGGTGGCTATCGCCAGCAACA
ATGGCGGCAAGCAAGCGCTCGAAACGGTGCAGCGGCTGTTGCCGGTGCTGTGCCAGGACCATGGCCTGAC
CCCGGACCAAGTGGTGGCTATCGCCAGCAACGGTGGCGGCAAGCAAGCGCTCGAAACGGTGCAGCGGCTG
TTGCCGGTGCTGTGCCAGGACCATGGCCTCACACCCGATCAGGTCGTGGCTATCGCCAGCAACATTGGCG
GCAAGCAAGCGCTCGAAACGGTGCAGCGGCTGTTGCCGGTGCTGTGCCAGGACCATGGCCTGACCCCGGA
CCAAGTGGTGGCTATCGCCAGCAACAATGGCGGCAAGCAAGCGCTCGAAACGGTGCAGCGGCTGTTGCCG
GTGCTGTGCCAGGACCATGGCCTGACCCCGGACCAAGTGGTGGCTATCGCCAGCAACAATGGCGGCAAGC
AAGCGCTCGAAACGGTGCAGCGGCTGTTGCCGGTGCTGTGCCAGGACCATGGCCTGACCCCGGACCAAGT
GGTGGCTATCGCCAGCAACATTGGCGGCAAGCAAGCGCTCGAAACGGTGCAGCGGCTGTTGCCGGTGCTG
TGCCAGGACCATGGCCTGACCCCGGACCAAGTGGTGGCTATCGCCAGCAACAATGGCGGCAAGCAAGCGC
TCGAAACGGTGCAGCGGCTGTTGCCGGTGCTGTGCCAGGACCATGGCCTGACCCCGGACCAAGTGGTGGC
TATCGCCAGCAACATTGGCGGCAAGCAAGCGCTCGAAACGGTGCAGCGGCTGTTGCCGGTGCTGTGCCAG
GACCATGGCCTGACCCCGGACCAAGTGGTGGCTATCGCCAGCAACAATGGCGGCAAGCAAGCGCTCGAAA
CGGTGCAGCGGCTGTTGCCGGTGCTGTGCCAGGACCATGGCCTGACCCCGGACCAAGTGGTGGCTATCGC
CAGCAACGGTGGCGGCAAGCAAGCGCTCGAAACGGTGCAGCGGCTGTTGCCGGTGCTGTGCCAGGACCAT
GGCCTGACCCCGGACCAAGTGGTGGCTATCGCCAGCAACAATGGCGGCAAGCAAGCGCTCGAAAGCATTG
TGGCCCAGCTGAGCCGGCCTGATCCGGCGTTGGCCGCGTTGACCAACGATCACCTGGTGGCCCTGGCCTG
CCTGGGCGGTCGTCCGGCCCTGGATGCGGTGAAGAAAGGCCTGGGTGGATCCGGCAGCTACGCCCTGGGT
CCGTATCAGATTAGCGCCCCGCAGCTGCCAGCTTACAATGGTCAGACCGTGGGTACCTTCTACTATGTGA
ACGACGCGGGCGGTCTGGAGAGCAAGGTGTTTAGCAGCGGCGGTCCAACCCCGTACCCAAACTATGCCAA
TGCCGGTCATGTGGAGGGTCAGAGCGCCCTGTTCATGCGTGATAACGGCATCAGCGAGGGTCTGGTGTTC
CACAACAACCCGGAAGGCACCTGCGGTTTTTGCGTGAACATGACCGAGACCCTGCTGCCGGAAAACGCGA
AAATGACCGTGGTGCCGCCGGAAGGTTCTGGCGGCTCAACTAATCTGAGCGACATCATTGAGAAGGAGAC
TGGGAAACAGCTGGTCATTCAGGAGTCCATCCTGATGCTGCCTGAGGAGGTGGAGGAAGTGATCGGCAAC
AAGCCAGAGTCTGACATCCTGGTGCACACCGCCTACGACGAGTCCACAGATGAGAATGTGATGCTGCTGA
CCTCTGACGCCCCCGAGTATAAGCCTTGGGCCCTGGTCATCCAGGATTCTAACGGCGAGAATAAGATCAA
GATGCTGTGATAAGGGGTCTTTGTCCTCTGTACTGTCTCTCTCCTTGCCCCTAACCCAAAAAGCTTCATT
TTTCTGTGTAGGCTGCACAAGAGCCTTGATTGAAGATATATTCTTTCTGAACAGTATTTAAGGTTTCCAA
TAAAATGTACACCCCTCAGAA
